Addgene plasmid #19112: Dom34 K82A
Depositing lab: SeWon Suh. Depositing organization: Seoul National University. Publication: Structural and functional insights into dom34, a key component of no-go mRNA decay. Lee HH, Kim YS, Kim KH, Heo I, Kim SK, Kim O, Kim HK, Yoon JY, Kim HS, Kim do J, Lee SJ, Yoon HJ, Kim SJ, Lee BG, Song HK, Kim VN, Park CM, Suh SW. Mol Cell. 2007 Sep 21. 27(6):938-50. 10.1016/j.molcel.2007.07.019 PubMed 17889667.
Backbone
  Vector backbone: pET21a(+)
  Backbone size w/o insert (bp): 5443
  Vector type: Bacterial Expression
Growth in bacteria
  Bacterial resistance: Ampicillin, 100 μg/mL
  Growth temperature: 37°C
  Growth strain: DH5alpha
  Copy number: High Copy
Gene/Insert
  Gene/Insert name: Protein DOM34 (alt name: Saccharomyces cerevisiae)
  Species: S. cerevisiae (budding yeast)
  Insert size (bp): 936
  Mutation: K82A
  Entrez Gene: DOM34 (a.k.a. YNL001W)
  Tag / fusion protein: C tag (C terminal on insert)
  Cloning method: Restriction Enzyme; 5′ cloning site NdeI (not destroyed); 3′ cloning site XhoI (not destroyed)
  Sequencing primers: 5′ t7
Terms and licenses: Academic/Nonprofit Terms; Industry Terms: Not Available to Industry
How to cite: Dom34 K82A was a gift from SeWon Suh (Addgene plasmid # 19112 ; http://n2t.net/addgene:19112 ; RRID:Addgene_19112)
