[The description below was written by a language model from this plasmid's Addgene catalogue record.]
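Description:
Dom34 K82A is a bacterial expression plasmid built on the pET21a(+) backbone (about 5.4 kb without insert) that carries the Saccharomyces cerevisiae DOM34 gene (YNL001W) bearing a lysine-to-alanine substitution at position 82. The insert is recorded as 936 bp, cloned by restriction digestion between the NdeI and XhoI sites, both of which remain intact, so the coding sequence can be excised or swapped again. The plasmid confers ampicillin resistance, is listed as high copy, and is maintained in a standard cloning strain of E. coli.

The record does not list individual regulatory features, but pET21a(+) vectors generally drive expression from a T7 promoter under lac operator control, which requires a host supplying T7 RNA polymerase for inducible protein production; the listed T7 sequencing primer is consistent with this arrangement. A C-terminal tag on the insert is recorded only as "C tag". Cloning into XhoI in this backbone typically places the coding sequence in frame with the vector's C-terminal hexahistidine tag, but the record does not confirm the tag's identity.

Dom34 is a key component of no-go mRNA decay, the pathway that deals with mRNAs on which ribosomes have stalled. The associated work concerns structural and functional analysis of this protein, so this construct most plausibly serves to produce recombinant K82A mutant protein in E. coli for purification and comparison with wild type in biochemical assays. The record does not state the specific functional role being tested by the K82A substitution.
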