>Addgene plasmid #19112 | Dom34 K82A | addgene partial sequence | sequence record 24893 | T7 5'-TAATACGACTCACTATAGGG-3'
TNGTTTAACTTTAAGAAGGAGATATACATATGAAGGTTATTANNCTGAAAAAGGATTCTTTTAACAAAGG
AGGAGCAGTGATTACTCTTTTACCGGAGGACAAGGAAGATCTGTTTACTGTTTATCAAATAGTAGACAAA
GATGACGAGTTGATATTCAAGAAAAAATTCACCTCTAAACTTGATGAAGCTGGTAAGAAAAAAAGTACAG
ATTTGGTCAAGTTGAAGATTAAAGTAATATCCGAGGATTTTGATATGAAGGATGAATATTTGGCATATAA
AGGTGTTACTGTTACAGATGAAAGTGGAGCTAGTAATGTTGACATACCTGTCGGCAAATATTTGAGCTTT
ACCCTTGACTACGTGTATCCCTTTACTATCATAAAACAAAACTTTAATAAATTCATGCAAAAGCTCTTAA
ATGAAGCCTGTAATATCGAGTATAAATCAGACACCGCGGCGGTCGTTTTACAGGAAGGGATCGCCCATGT
TTGTTTAGTGACATCCTCCTCTACTATTTTAAAACAAAAAATTGAATATAGTATGCCAAAAAAGAAAAGG
ACTACCGATGTACTGAAGTTTGATGAAAAAACCGGAGAAATTTTATAANNGAATTTACAGTGCAATGNAG
CAAGATTTGAATTGATAAAAATTAAAGACTNCTNATCTTTGCTCTCCAGGTTTCTACGCTAAGATATAAT
GGCCCAATTTTCCGNNTGCGAGAGGACACATAAGAAATCNCGNACCAAGATGTCTTTNAGCCCTGCTCCG
GCTCTACGGCTTATGAGTTGAAACCCTNTNTCANCGCGACTANCC
